LOCUS       Exported 11928 bp ds-DNA circular SYN 12-MAY-2021
DEFINITION  High copy Cas9 expression vector with LEU2 marker for yeast
            transformation.
ACCESSION   .
VERSION     .
KEYWORDS    pJH001
SOURCE      synthetic DNA construct
  ORGANISM  synthetic DNA construct
REFERENCE   1 (bases 1 to 11928)
  AUTHORS   Laughery MF, Hunter T, Brown A, Hoopes J, Ostbye T, Shumaker T,
            Wyrick JJ
  TITLE     New vectors for simple and streamlined CRISPR-Cas9 genome editing in
            Saccharomyces cerevisiae.
  JOURNAL   Yeast. 2015 Dec;32(12):711-20. doi: 10.1002/yea.3098. Epub 2015 Sep
            21.
  PUBMED    26305040
REFERENCE   2 (bases 1 to 11928)
  AUTHORS   .
  TITLE     Direct Submission
  JOURNAL   Exported May 12, 2021 from SnapGene Server 1.1.58
            http://www.snapgene.com
FEATURES             Location/Qualifiers
     source          1..11928
                     /organism="synthetic DNA construct"
                     /mol_type="other DNA"
     primer_bind     complement(29..51)
                     /label=pGEX 3'
                     /note="pGEX vectors, reverse primer"
     primer_bind     151..170
                     /label=pRS-marker
                     /note="pRS vectors, use to sequence yeast selectable
                     marker"
     CDS             complement(664..1758)
                     /codon_start=1
                     /gene="S. cerevisiae LEU2"
                     /product="3-isopropylmalate dehydrogenase, required for
                     leucine biosynthesis"
                     /label=LEU2
                     /note="yeast auxotrophic marker"
                     /translation="MSAPKKIVVLPGDHVGQEITAEAIKVLKAISDVRSNVKFDFENHL
                     IGGAAIDATGVPLPDEALEASKKADAVLLGAVGGPKWGTGSVRPEQGLLKIRKELQLYA
                     NLRPCNFASDSLLDLSPIKPQFAKGTDFVVVRELVGGIYFGKRKEDDGDGVAWDSEQYT
                     VPEVQRITRMAAFMALQHEPPLPIWSLDKANVLASSRLWRKTVEETIKNEFPTLKVQHQ
                     LIDSAAMILVKNPTHLNGIIITSNMFGDIISDEASVIPGSLGLLPSASLASLPDKNTAF
                     GLYEPCHGSAPDLPKNKVNPIATILSAAMMLKLSLNLPEEGKAIEDAVKKVLDAGIRTG
                     DLGGSNSTTEVGDAVAEEVKKILA"
     promoter        complement(1759..2166)
                     /gene="S. cerevisiae LEU2"
                     /label=LEU2 promoter
     rep_origin      complement(2467..2922)
                     /direction=LEFT
                     /label=f1 ori
                     /note="f1 bacteriophage origin of replication; arrow
                     indicates direction of (+) strand synthesis"
     primer_bind     complement(2604..2625)
                     /label=F1ori-F
                     /note="F1 origin, forward primer"
     primer_bind     2816..2835
                     /label=F1ori-R
                     /note="F1 origin, reverse primer"
     primer_bind     3048..3070
                     /label=M13/pUC Forward
                     /note="In lacZ gene"
     primer_bind     3062..3079
                     /label=M13 Forward
                     /note="In lacZ gene. Also called M13-F20 or M13 (-21)
                     Forward"
     primer_bind     3063..3079
                     /label=M13 fwd
                     /note="common sequencing primer, one of multiple similar
                     variants"
     primer_bind     3089..3108
                     /label=T7
                     /note="T7 promoter, forward primer"
     promoter        3089..3107
                     /label=T7 promoter
                     /note="promoter for bacteriophage T7 RNA polymerase"
     primer_bind     3132..3148
                     /label=pBluescriptKS
                     /note="For pBluescript vector"
     primer_bind     3133..3149
                     /label=KS primer
                     /note="common sequencing primer, one of multiple similar
                     variants"
     promoter        3194..3860
                     /gene="S. cerevisiae TDH3"
                     /label=GAP promoter
                     /note="promoter for glyceraldehyde-3-phosphate
                     dehydrogenase"
     primer_bind     3730..3753
                     /label=GPDpro-F
                     /note="S. cerevisiae GPD promoter, forward primer"
     regulatory      3889..3898
                     /regulatory_class="other"
                     /note="vertebrate consensus sequence for strong initiation
                     of translation (Kozak, 1987)"
     CDS             3895..7998
                     /codon_start=1
                     /product="Cas9 (Csn1) endonuclease from the Streptococcus
                     pyogenes Type II CRISPR/Cas system"
                     /label=Cas9
                     /note="generates RNA-guided double strand breaks in DNA"
                     /translation="MDKKYSIGLDIGTNSVGWAVITDEYKVPSKKFKVLGNTDRHSIKK
                     NLIGALLFDSGETAEATRLKRTARRRYTRRKNRICYLQEIFSNEMAKVDDSFFHRLEES
                     FLVEEDKKHERHPIFGNIVDEVAYHEKYPTIYHLRKKLVDSTDKADLRLIYLALAHMIK
                     FRGHFLIEGDLNPDNSDVDKLFIQLVQTYNQLFEENPINASGVDAKAILSARLSKSRRL
                     ENLIAQLPGEKKNGLFGNLIALSLGLTPNFKSNFDLAEDAKLQLSKDTYDDDLDNLLAQ
                     IGDQYADLFLAAKNLSDAILLSDILRVNTEITKAPLSASMIKRYDEHHQDLTLLKALVR
                     QQLPEKYKEIFFDQSKNGYAGYIDGGASQEEFYKFIKPILEKMDGTEELLVKLNREDLL
                     RKQRTFDNGSIPHQIHLGELHAILRRQEDFYPFLKDNREKIEKILTFRIPYYVGPLARG
                     NSRFAWMTRKSEETITPWNFEEVVDKGASAQSFIERMTNFDKNLPNEKVLPKHSLLYEY
                     FTVYNELTKVKYVTEGMRKPAFLSGEQKKAIVDLLFKTNRKVTVKQLKEDYFKKIECFD
                     SVEISGVEDRFNASLGTYHDLLKIIKDKDFLDNEENEDILEDIVLTLTLFEDREMIEER
                     LKTYAHLFDDKVMKQLKRRRYTGWGRLSRKLINGIRDKQSGKTILDFLKSDGFANRNFM
                     QLIHDDSLTFKEDIQKAQVSGQGDSLHEHIANLAGSPAIKKGILQTVKVVDELVKVMGR
                     HKPENIVIEMARENQTTQKGQKNSRERMKRIEEGIKELGSQILKEHPVENTQLQNEKLY
                     LYYLQNGRDMYVDQELDINRLSDYDVDHIVPQSFLKDDSIDNKVLTRSDKNRGKSDNVP
                     SEEVVKKMKNYWRQLLNAKLITQRKFDNLTKAERGGLSELDKAGFIKRQLVETRQITKH
                     VAQILDSRMNTKYDENDKLIREVKVITLKSKLVSDFRKDFQFYKVREINNYHHAHDAYL
                     NAVVGTALIKKYPKLESEFVYGDYKVYDVRKMIAKSEQEIGKATAKYFFYSNIMNFFKT
                     EITLANGEIRKRPLIETNGETGEIVWDKGRDFATVRKVLSMPQVNIVKKTEVQTGGFSK
                     ESILPKRNSDKLIARKKDWDPKKYGGFDSPTVAYSVLVVAKVEKGKSKKLKSVKELLGI
                     TIMERSSFEKNPIDFLEAKGYKEVKKDLIIKLPKYSLFELENGRKRMLASAGELQKGNE
                     LALPSKYVNFLYLASHYEKLKGSPEDNEQKQLFVEQHKHYLDEIIEQISEFSKRVILAD
                     ANLDKVLSAYNKHRDKPIREQAENIIHLFTLTNLGAPAAFKYFDTTIDRKRYTSTKEVL
                     DATLIHQSITGLYETRIDLSQLGGD"
     CDS             8008..8028
                     /codon_start=1
                     /product="nuclear localization signal of SV40 (simian virus
                     40) large T antigen"
                     /label=SV40 NLS
                     /translation="PKKKRKV"
     terminator      8056..8243
                     /gene="S. cerevisiae ADH1"
                     /label=ADH1 terminator
                     /note="transcription terminator for the S. cerevisiae
                     alcohol dehydrogenase 1 (ADH1) gene"
     primer_bind     complement(8111..8135)
                     /label=pHybLex-R
                     /note="ADH terminator, reverse primer"
     primer_bind     complement(8323..8343)
                     /label=T3
                     /note="T3 promoter, forward primer"
     promoter        complement(8323..8341)
                     /label=T3 promoter
                     /note="promoter for bacteriophage T3 RNA polymerase"
     primer_bind     complement(8362..8378)
                     /label=M13 rev
                     /note="common sequencing primer, one of multiple similar
                     variants"
     primer_bind     complement(8362..8378)
                     /label=M13 Reverse
                     /note="In lacZ gene. Also called M13-rev"
     primer_bind     complement(8375..8397)
                     /label=M13/pUC Reverse
                     /note="In lacZ gene"
     protein_bind    8386..8402
                     /label=lac operator
                     /bound_moiety="lac repressor encoded by lacI"
                     /note="The lac repressor binds to the lac operator to
                     inhibit transcription in E. coli. This inhibition can be
                     relieved by adding lactose or
                     isopropyl-beta-D-thiogalactopyranoside (IPTG)."
     promoter        complement(8410..8440)
                     /label=lac promoter
                     /note="promoter for the E. coli lac operon"
     protein_bind    8455..8476
                     /label=CAP binding site
                     /bound_moiety="E. coli catabolite activator protein"
                     /note="CAP binding activates transcription in the presence
                     of cAMP."
     primer_bind     complement(8593..8610)
                     /label=L4440
                     /note="L4440 vector, forward primer"
     rep_origin      complement(8764..9352)
                     /direction=LEFT
                     /label=ori
                     /note="high-copy-number ColE1/pMB1/pBR322/pUC origin of
                     replication"
     primer_bind     complement(8844..8863)
                     /label=pBR322ori-F
                     /note="pBR322 origin, forward primer"
     CDS             complement(9523..10383)
                     /codon_start=1
                     /gene="bla"
                     /product="beta-lactamase"
                     /label=AmpR
                     /note="confers resistance to ampicillin, carbenicillin, and
                     related antibiotics"
                     /translation="MSIQHFRVALIPFFAAFCLPVFAHPETLVKVKDAEDQLGARVGYI
                     ELDLNSGKILESFRPEERFPMMSTFKVLLCGAVLSRIDAGQEQLGRRIHYSQNDLVEYS
                     PVTEKHLTDGMTVRELCSAAITMSDNTAANLLLTTIGGPKELTAFLHNMGDHVTRLDRW
                     EPELNEAIPNDERDTTMPVAMATTLRKLLTGELLTLASRQQLIDWMEADKVAGPLLRSA
                     LPAGWFIADKSGAGERGSRGIIAALGPDGKPSRIVVIYTTGSQATMDERNRQIAEIGAS
                     LIKHW"
     primer_bind     10146..10165
                     /label=Amp-R
                     /note="Ampicillin resistance gene, reverse primer"
     promoter        complement(10384..10488)
                     /gene="bla"
                     /label=AmpR promoter
     rep_origin      10515..11861
                     /label=2u ori
                     /note="yeast 2u plasmid origin of replication"
     primer_bind     11901..11919
                     /label=pBRforEco
                     /note="pBR322 vectors, upsteam of EcoRI site, forward
                     primer"
ORIGIN
        1 tcgcgcgttt cggtgatgac ggtgaaaacc tctgacacat gcagctcccg gagacggtca
       61 cagcttgtct gtaagcggat gccgggagca gacaagcccg tcagggcgcg tcagcgggtg
      121 ttggcgggtg tcggggctgg cttaactatg cggcatcaga gcagattgta ctgagagtgc
      181 accatatcga ctacgtcgtt aaggccgttt ctgacagagt aaaattcttg agggaacttt
      241 caccattatg ggaaatggtt caagaaggta ttgacttaaa ctccatcaaa tggtcaggtc
      301 attgagtgtt ttttatttgt tgtatttttt tttttttaga gaaaatcctc caatatataa
      361 attaggaatc atagtttcat gattttctgt tacacctaac tttttgtgtg gtgccctcct
      421 ccttgtcaat attaatgtta aagtgcaatt ctttttcctt atcacgttga gccattagta
      481 tcaatttgct tacctgtatt cctttacatc ctcctttttc tccttcttga taaatgtatg
      541 tagattgcgt atatagtttc gtctacccta tgaacatatt ccattttgta atttcgtgtc
      601 gtttctatta tgaatttcat ttataaagtt tatgtacaaa tatcataaaa aaagagaatc
      661 tttttaagca aggattttct taacttcttc ggcgacagca tcaccgactt cggtggtact
      721 gttggaacca cctaaatcac cagttctgat acctgcatcc aaaacctttt taactgcatc
      781 ttcaatggcc ttaccttctt caggcaagtt caatgacaat ttcaacatca ttgcagcaga
      841 caagatagtg gcgatagggt tgaccttatt ctttggcaaa tctggagcag aaccgtggca
      901 tggttcgtac aaaccaaatg cggtgttctt gtctggcaaa gaggccaagg acgcagatgg
      961 caacaaaccc aaggaacctg ggataacgga ggcttcatcg gagatgatat caccaaacat
     1021 gttgctggtg attataatac catttaggtg ggttgggttc ttaactagga tcatggcggc
     1081 agaatcaatc aattgatgtt gaaccttcaa tgtaggaaat tcgttcttga tggtttcctc
     1141 cacagttttt ctccataatc ttgaagaggc caaaacatta gctttatcca aggaccaaat
     1201 aggcaatggt ggctcatgtt gtagggccat gaaagcggcc attcttgtga ttctttgcac
     1261 ttctggaacg gtgtattgtt cactatccca agcgacacca tcaccatcgt cttcctttct
     1321 cttaccaaag taaatacctc ccactaattc tctgacaaca acgaagtcag tacctttagc
     1381 aaattgtggc ttgattggag ataagtctaa aagagagtcg gatgcaaagt tacatggtct
     1441 taagttggcg tacaattgaa gttctttacg gatttttagt aaaccttgtt caggtctaac
     1501 actacctgta ccccatttag gaccacccac agcacctaac aaaacggcat cagccttctt
     1561 ggaggcttcc agcgcctcat ctggaagtgg aacacctgta gcatctatag cagcaccacc
     1621 aattaaatga ttttcgaaat cgaacttgac attggaacga acatcagaaa tagctttaag
     1681 aaccttaatg gcttcggctg tgatttcttg accaacgtgg tcacctggca aaacgacgat
     1741 cttcttaggg gcagacatta gaatggtata tccttgaaat atatatatat atattgctga
     1801 aatgtaaaag gtaagaaaag ttagaaagta agacgattgc taaccaccta ttggaaaaaa
     1861 caataggtcc ttaaataata ttgtcaactt caagtattgt gatgcaagca tttagtcatg
     1921 aacgcttctc tattctatat gaaaagccgg ttccggcgct ctcacctttc ctttttctcc
     1981 caatttttca gttgaaaaag gtatatgcgt caggcgacct ctgaaattaa caaaaaattt
     2041 ccagtcatcg aatttgattc tgtgcgatag cgcccctgtg tgttctcgtt atgttgagga
     2101 aaaaaataat ggttgctaag agattcgaac tcttgcatct tacgatacct gagtattccc
     2161 acagttaact gcggtcaaga tatttcttga atcaggcgcc ttagaccgct cggccaaaca
     2221 accaattact tgttgagaaa tagagtataa ttatcctata aatataacgt ttttgaacac
     2281 acatgaacaa ggaagtacag gacaattgat tttgaagaga atgtggattt tgatgtaatt
     2341 gttgggattc catttttaat aaggcaataa tattaggtat gtagatatac tagaagttct
     2401 cctcgaccgg tcgatatgcg gtgtgaaata ccgcacagat gcgtaaggag aaaataccgc
     2461 atcaggaaat tgtaagcgtt aatattttgt taaaattcgc gttaaatttt tgttaaatca
     2521 gctcattttt taaccaatag gccgaaatcg gcaaaatccc ttataaatca aaagaataga
     2581 ccgagatagg gttgagtgtt gttccagttt ggaacaagag tccactatta aagaacgtgg
     2641 actccaacgt caaaggnnnn nnnnnnnnnn nnnnnnnnnn nnnnnnnnnn nnnnnnnnnn
     2701 nnnnntnnnn nnnnnnnnnn nnnnnnnnnn nnnnnnnnnn nnnnnnnnnn nnnnnnnnnn
     2761 nnnnnnnnnn nnnnnnnnnn nnnnnnnnnn nnnnnnngnn nnnnnnnnnn nnnnnnnnnn
     2821 nnnnnnnnnn nnnnnnnnnn nnnnnnnnnn nnnnnnnnnn nnnnnnnnnn nnnnnnnnnn
     2881 nnnnnnnnnn nnnnnnnnnn nnnnnnnnnn nnnnnnnnnn nnccattcgc cattcaggct
     2941 gcgcaactgt tgggaagggc gatcggtgcg ggcctcttcg ctattacgcc agctggcgaa
     3001 agggggatgt gctgcaaggc gattaagttg ggtaacgcca gggttttccc agtcacgacg
     3061 ttgtaaaacg acggccagtg agcgcgcgta atacgactca ctatagggcg aattgggtac
     3121 cgggcccccc ctcgaggtcg acggtatcga taagcttgat atcgaattca gtctactagt
     3181 cagttcgagt ttatcattat caatactgcc atttcaaaga atacgtaaat aattaatagt
     3241 agtgattttc ctaactttat ttagtcaaaa aattagcctt ttaattctgc tgtaacccgt
     3301 acatgcccaa aatagggggc gggttacaca gaatatataa catcgtaggt gtctgggtga
     3361 acagtttatt cctggcatcc actaaatata atggagcccg ctttttaagc tggcatccag
     3421 aaaaaaaaag aatcccagca ccaaaatatt gttttcttca ccaaccatca gttcataggt
     3481 ccattctctt agcgcaacta cagagaacag gggcacaaac aggcaaaaaa cgggcacaac
     3541 ctcaatggag tgatgcaacc tgcctggagt aaatgatgac acaaggcaat tgacccacgc
     3601 atgtatctat ctcattttct tacaccttct attaccttct gctctctctg atttggaaaa
     3661 agctgaaaaa aaaggttgaa accagttccc tgaaattatt cccctacttg actaataagt
     3721 atataaagac ggtaggtatt gattgtaatt ctgtaaatct atttcttaaa cttcttaaat
     3781 tctactttta tagttagtct tttttttagt tttaaaacac caagaactta gtttcgaata
     3841 aacacacata aacaaacaaa agatctgata tggatcgaat tagatctcgc caccatggac
     3901 aagaagtatt ctatcggact ggacatcggg actaatagcg tcgggtgggc cgtgatcact
     3961 gacgagtaca aggtgccctc taagaagttc aaggtgctcg ggaacaccga ccggcattcc
     4021 atcaagaaaa atctgatcgg agctctcctc tttgattcag gggagaccgc tgaagcaacc
     4081 cgcctcaagc ggactgctag acggcggtac accaggagga agaaccggat ttgttacctt
     4141 caagagatat tctccaacga aatggcaaag gtcgacgaca gcttcttcca taggctggaa
     4201 gaatcattcc tcgtggaaga ggataagaag catgaacggc atcccatctt cggtaatatc
     4261 gtcgacgagg tggcctatca cgagaaatac ccaaccatct accatcttcg caaaaagctg
     4321 gtggactcaa ccgacaaggc agacctccgg cttatctacc tggccctggc ccacatgatc
     4381 aagttcagag gccacttcct gatcgagggc gacctcaatc ctgacaatag cgatgtggat
     4441 aaactgttca tccagctggt gcagacttac aaccagctct ttgaagagaa ccccatcaat
     4501 gcaagcggag tcgatgccaa ggccattctg tcagcccggc tgtcaaagag ccgcagactt
     4561 gagaatctta tcgctcagct gccgggtgaa aagaaaaatg gactgttcgg gaacctgatt
     4621 gctctttcac ttgggctgac tcccaatttc aagtctaatt tcgacctggc agaggatgcc
     4681 aagctgcaac tgtccaagga cacctatgat gacgatctcg acaacctcct ggcccagatc
     4741 ggtgaccaat acgccgacct tttccttgct gctaagaatc tttctgacgc catcctgctg
     4801 tctgacattc tccgcgtgaa cactgaaatc accaaggccc ctctttcagc ttcaatgatt
     4861 aagcggtatg atgagcacca ccaggacctg accctgctta aggcactcgt ccggcagcag
     4921 cttccggaga agtacaagga aatcttcttt gaccagtcaa agaatggata cgccggctac
     4981 atcgacggag gtgcctccca agaggaattt tataagttta tcaaacctat ccttgagaag
     5041 atggacggca ccgaagagct cctcgtgaaa ctgaatcggg aggatctgct gcggaagcag
     5101 cgcactttcg acaatgggag cattccccac cagatccatc ttggggagct tcacgccatc
     5161 cttcggcgcc aagaggactt ctaccccttt cttaaggaca acagggagaa gattgagaaa
     5221 attctcactt tccgcatccc ctactacgtg ggacccctcg ccagaggaaa tagccggttt
     5281 gcttggatga ccagaaagtc agaagaaact atcactccct ggaacttcga agaggtggtg
     5341 gacaagggag ccagcgctca gtcattcatc gaacggatga ctaacttcga taagaacctc
     5401 cccaatgaga aggtcctgcc gaaacattcc ctgctctacg agtactttac cgtgtacaac
     5461 gagctgacca aggtgaaata tgtcaccgaa gggatgagga agcccgcatt cctgtcaggc
     5521 gaacaaaaga aggcaattgt ggaccttctg ttcaagacca atagaaaggt gaccgtgaag
     5581 cagctgaagg aggactattt caagaaaatt gaatgcttcg actctgtgga gattagcggg
     5641 gtcgaagatc ggttcaacgc aagcctgggt acctaccatg atctgcttaa gatcatcaag
     5701 gacaaggatt ttctggacaa tgaggagaac gaggacatcc ttgaggacat tgtcctgact
     5761 ctcactctgt tcgaggaccg ggaaatgatc gaggagaggc ttaagaccta cgcccatctg
     5821 ttcgacgata aagtgatgaa gcaacttaaa cggagaagat ataccggatg gggacgcctt
     5881 agccgcaaac tcatcaacgg aatccgggac aaacagagcg gaaagaccat tcttgatttc
     5941 cttaagagcg acggattcgc taatcgcaac ttcatgcaac ttatccatga tgattccctg
     6001 acctttaagg aggacatcca gaaggcccaa gtgtctggac aaggtgactc actgcacgag
     6061 catatcgcaa atctggctgg ttcacccgct attaagaagg gtattctcca gaccgtgaaa
     6121 gtcgtggacg agctggtcaa ggtgatgggt cgccataaac cagagaacat tgtcatcgag
     6181 atggccaggg aaaaccagac tacccagaag ggacagaaga acagcaggga gcggatgaaa
     6241 agaattgagg aagggattaa ggagctcggg tcacagatcc ttaaagagca cccggtggaa
     6301 aacacccagc ttcagaatga gaagctctat ctgtactacc ttcaaaatgg acgcgatatg
     6361 tatgtggacc aagagcttga tatcaacagg ctctcagact acgacgtgga ccacatcgtc
     6421 cctcagagct tcctcaaaga cgactcaatt gacaataagg tgctgactcg ctcagacaag
     6481 aaccggggaa agtcagataa cgtgccctca gaggaagtcg tgaaaaagat gaagaactat
     6541 tggcgccagc ttctgaacgc aaagctgatc actcagcgga agttcgacaa tctcactaag
     6601 gctgagaggg gcggactgag cgaactggac aaagcaggat tcattaaacg gcaacttgtg
     6661 gagactcggc agattactaa acatgtcgcc caaatccttg actcacgcat gaataccaag
     6721 tacgacgaaa acgacaaact tatccgcgag gtgaaggtga ttaccctgaa gtccaagctg
     6781 gtcagcgatt tcagaaagga ctttcaattc tacaaagtgc gggagatcaa taactatcat
     6841 catgctcatg acgcatatct gaatgccgtg gtgggaaccg ccctgatcaa gaagtaccca
     6901 aagctggaaa gcgagttcgt gtacggagac tacaaggtct acgacgtgcg caagatgatt
     6961 gccaaatctg agcaggagat cggaaaggcc accgcaaagt acttcttcta cagcaacatc
     7021 atgaatttct tcaagaccga aatcaccctt gcaaacggtg agatccggaa gaggccgctc
     7081 atcgagacta atggggagac tggcgaaatc gtgtgggaca agggcagaga tttcgctacc
     7141 gtgcgcaaag tgctttctat gcctcaagtg aacatcgtga agaaaaccga ggtgcaaacc
     7201 ggaggctttt ctaaggaatc aatcctcccc aagcgcaact ccgacaagct cattgcaagg
     7261 aagaaggatt gggaccctaa gaagtacggc ggattcgatt caccaactgt ggcttattct
     7321 gtcctggtcg tggctaaggt ggaaaaagga aagtctaaga agctcaagag cgtgaaggaa
     7381 ctgctgggta tcaccattat ggagcgcagc tccttcgaga agaacccaat tgactttctc
     7441 gaagccaaag gttacaagga agtcaagaag gaccttatca tcaagctccc aaagtatagc
     7501 ctgttcgaac tggagaatgg gcggaagcgg atgctcgcct ccgctggcga acttcagaag
     7561 ggtaatgagc tggctctccc ctccaagtac gtgaatttcc tctaccttgc aagccattac
     7621 gagaagctga aggggagccc cgaggacaac gagcaaaagc aactgtttgt ggagcagcat
     7681 aagcattatc tggacgagat cattgagcag atttccgagt tttctaaacg cgtcattctc
     7741 gctgatgcca acctcgataa agtccttagc gcatacaata agcacagaga caaaccaatt
     7801 cgggagcagg ctgagaatat catccacctg ttcaccctca ccaatcttgg tgcccctgcc
     7861 gcattcaagt acttcgacac caccatcgac cggaaacgct atacctccac caaagaagtg
     7921 ctggacgcca ccctcatcca ccagagcatc accggacttt acgaaactcg gattgacctc
     7981 tcacagctcg gaggggatga gggagctccc aagaaaaagc gcaaggtagg tagttccgga
     8041 tcctagactc tcgaggcgaa tttcttatga tttatgattt ttattattaa ataagttata
     8101 aaaaaaataa gtgtatacaa attttaaagt gactcttagg ttttaaaacg aaaattctta
     8161 ttcttgagta actctttcct gtaggtcagg ttgctttctc aggtatagca tgaggtcgct
     8221 cttattgacc acacctctac cggcatgccg agcaaatgcc tgcaaatcgc tccccatttc
     8281 tctagagcgg ccgccaccgc ggtggagctc cagcttttgt tccctttagt gagggttaat
     8341 tgcgcgcttg gcgtaatcat ggtcatagct gtttcctgtg tgaaattgtt atccgctcac
     8401 aattccacac aacatacgag ccggaagcat aaagtgtaaa gcctggggtg cctaatgagt
     8461 gagctaactc acattaattg cgttgcgctc actgcccgct ttccagtcgg gaaacctgtc
     8521 gtgccagctg cattaatgaa tcggccaacg cgcggggaga ggcggtttgc gtattgggcg
     8581 ctcttccgct tcctcgctca ctgactcgct gcgctcggtc gttcggctgc ggcgagcggt
     8641 atcagctcac tcaaaggcgg taatacggtt atccacagaa tcaggggata acgcaggaaa
     8701 gaacatgtga gcaaaaggcc agcaaaaggc caggaaccgt aaaaaggccg cgttgctggc
     8761 gtttttccat aggctccgcc cccctgacga gcatcacaaa aatcgacgct caagtcagag
     8821 gtggcgaaac ccgacaggac tataaagata ccaggcgttt ccccctggaa gctccctcgt
     8881 gcgctctcct gttccgaccc tgccgcttac cggatacctg tccgcctttc tcccttcggg
     8941 aagcgtggcg ctttctcata gctcacgctg taggtatctc agttcggtgt aggtcgttcg
     9001 ctccaagctg ggctgtgtgc acgaaccccc cgttcagccc gaccgctgcg ccttatccgg
     9061 taactatcgt cttgagtcca acccggtaag acacgactta tcgccactgg cagcagccac
     9121 tggtaacagg attagcagag cgaggtatgt aggcggtgct acagagttct tgaagtggtg
     9181 gcctaactac ggctacacta gaagaacagt atttggtatc tgcgctctgc tgaagccagt
     9241 taccttcgga aaaagagttg gtagctcttg atccggcaaa caaaccaccg ctggtagcgg
     9301 tggttttttt gtttgcaagc agcagattac gcgcagaaaa aaaggatctc aagaagatcc
     9361 tttgatcttt tctacggggt ctgacgctca gtggaacgaa aactcacgtt aagggatttt
     9421 ggtcatgaga ttatcaaaaa ggatcttcac ctagatcctt ttaaattaaa aatgaagttt
     9481 taaatcaatc taaagtatat atgagtaaac ttggtctgac agttaccaat gcttaatcag
     9541 tgaggcacct atctcagcga tctgtctatt tcgttcatcc atagttgcct gactccccgt
     9601 cgtgtagata actacgatac gggagggctt accatctggc cccagtgctg caatgatacc
     9661 gcgagaccca cgctcaccgg ctccagattt atcagcaata aaccagccag ccggaagggc
     9721 cgagcgcaga agtggtcctg caactttatc cgcctccatc cagtctatta attgttgccg
     9781 ggaagctaga gtaagtagtt cgccagttaa tagtttgcgc aacgttgttg ccattgctac
     9841 aggcatcgtg gtgtcacgct cgtcgtttgg tatggcttca ttcagctccg gttcccaacg
     9901 atcaaggcga gttacatgat cccccatgtt gtgcaaaaaa gcggttagct ccttcggtcc
     9961 tccgatcgtt gtcagaagta agttggccgc agtgttatca ctcatggtta tggcagcact
    10021 gcataattct cttactgtca tgccatccgt aagatgcttt tctgtgactg gtgagtactc
    10081 aaccaagtca ttctgagaat agtgtatgcg gcgaccgagt tgctcttgcc cggcgtcaat
    10141 acgggataat accgcgccac atagcagaac tttaaaagtg ctcatcattg gaaaacgttc
    10201 ttcggggcga aaactctcaa ggatcttacc gctgttgaga tccagttcga tgtaacccac
    10261 tcgtgcaccc aactgatctt cagcatcttt tactttcacc agcgtttctg ggtgagcaaa
    10321 aacaggaagg caaaatgccg caaaaaaggg aataagggcg acacggaaat gttgaatact
    10381 catactcttc ctttttcaat attattgaag catttatcag ggttattgtc tcatgagcgg
    10441 atacatattt gaatgtattt agaaaaataa acaaataggg gttccgcgca catttccccg
    10501 aaaagtgcca cctgaacgaa gcatctgtgc ttcattttgt agaacaaaaa tgcaacgcga
    10561 gagcgctaat ttttcaaaca aagaatctga gctgcatttt tacagaacag aaatgcaacg
    10621 cgaaagcgct attttaccaa cgaagaatct gtgcttcatt tttgtaaaac aaaaatgcaa
    10681 cgcgagagcg ctaatttttc aaacaaagaa tctgagctgc atttttacag aacagaaatg
    10741 caacgcgaga gcgctatttt accaacaaag aatctatact tcttttttgt tctacaaaaa
    10801 tgcatcccga gagcgctatt tttctaacaa agcatcttag attacttttt ttctcctttg
    10861 tgcgctctat aatgcagtct cttgataact ttttgcactg taggtccgtt aaggttagaa
    10921 gaaggctact ttggtgtcta ttttctcttc cataaaaaaa gcctgactcc acttcccgcg
    10981 tttactgatt actagcgaag ctgcgggtgc attttttcaa gataaaggca tccccgatta
    11041 tattctatac cgatgtggat tgcgcatact ttgtgaacag aaagtgatag cgttgatgat
    11101 tcttcattgg tcagaaaatt atgaacggtt tcttctattt tgtctctata tactacgtat
    11161 aggaaatgtt tacattttcg tattgttttc gattcactct atgaatagtt cttactacaa
    11221 tttttttgtc taaagagtaa tactagagat aaacataaaa aatgtagagg tcgagtttag
    11281 atgcaagttc aaggagcgaa aggtggatgg gtaggttata tagggatata gcacagagat
    11341 atatagcaaa gagatacttt tgagcaatgt ttgtggaagc ggtattcgca atattttagt
    11401 agctcgttac agtccggtgc gtttttggtt ttttgaaagt gcgtcttcag agcgcttttg
    11461 gttttcaaaa gcgctctgaa gttcctatac tttctagcta gagaatagga acttcggaat
    11521 aggaacttca aagcgtttcc gaaaacgagc gcttccgaaa atgcaacgcg agctgcgcac
    11581 atacagctca ctgttcacgt cgcacctata tctgcgtgtt gcctgtatat atatatacat
    11641 gagaagaacg gcatagtgcg tgtttatgct taaatgcgta cttatatgcg tctatttatg
    11701 taggatgaaa ggtagtctag tacctcctgt gatattatcc cattccatgc ggggtatcgt
    11761 atgcttcctt cagcactacc ctttagctgt tctatatgct gccactcctc aattggatta
    11821 gtctcatcct tcaatgctat catttccttt gatattggat catctaagaa accattatta
    11881 tcatgacatt aacctataaa aataggcgta tcacgaggcc ctttcgtc
//
