[The description below was written by a language model from this plasmid's Addgene catalogue record and the feature table of its GenBank file.]
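Description:
pJH001 is a high-copy yeast–E. coli shuttle vector for expressing Cas9 in Saccharomyces cerevisiae, built on the pRSII425 backbone. In yeast it is maintained by the 2μ origin, which gives multicopy episomal replication, and is selected through the LEU2 auxotrophic marker (3-isopropylmalate dehydrogenase under its own promoter) in leucine-auxotrophic strains. In bacteria it is propagated through a high-copy ColE1/pUC-type origin with ampicillin selection from the bla gene. An f1 origin and the usual pBluescript-style elements flanking the cloning region (T7 and T3 promoters, lac promoter/operator, M13 primer sites) are carried over from the backbone.

The payload is a Streptococcus pyogenes Cas9 open reading frame driven by the strong constitutive TDH3 (GAP/GPD) promoter, preceded by a Kozak-type initiation context, followed closely at its C-terminal end by an SV40 large T antigen nuclear localization signal, and terminated by the ADH1 terminator. The feature table annotates it as the nuclease that makes RNA-guided double-strand breaks. The record notes that the gene was cloned from a pTDH3-dCas9 plasmid and then extensively mutated, though the specific changes are not stated. The second insert position is listed as "Empty", and no guide RNA cassette is annotated, so a guide presumably has to be supplied separately or cloned in.

It is intended for CRISPR-Cas9 genome editing in budding yeast. The catalogue gives a total size of 12,366 bp, whereas the held sequence record is 11,928 bp; the record does not explain this discrepancy.
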