Addgene plasmid #67641: pJH001
Purpose: High copy Cas9 expression vector with LEU2 marker for yeast transformation
Depositing lab: John Wyrick. Depositing organization: Washington State University. Publication: New vectors for simple and streamlined CRISPR-Cas9 genome editing in Saccharomyces cerevisiae. Laughery MF, Hunter T, Brown A, Hoopes J, Ostbye T, Shumaker T, Wyrick JJ. Yeast. 2015 Dec;32(12):711-20. doi: 10.1002/yea.3098. Epub 2015 Sep 21. PubMed 26305040.
Backbone
  Vector backbone: pRSII425
  Backbone size w/o insert (bp): 6841
  Total vector size (bp): 12366
  Vector type: Yeast Expression, CRISPR
  Selectable markers: LEU2
Growth in bacteria
  Bacterial resistance: Ampicillin, 100 μg/mL
  Growth temperature: 37°C
  Growth strain: DH5alpha
  Copy number: High Copy
Gene/Insert 1
  Gene/Insert name: Cas9
  Species: S. cerevisiae (budding yeast); Streptococcus pyogenes
  Insert size (bp): 4151
Gene/Insert 2
  Gene/Insert name: Empty
Resource information
  A portion of this plasmid was derived from a plasmid made by: Cas9 gene cloned from pTDH3-dCas9 and mutated extensively
Terms and licenses: Academic/Nonprofit Terms; Industry Terms: Not Available to Industry
How to cite: pJH001 was a gift from John Wyrick (Addgene plasmid # 67641 ; http://n2t.net/addgene:67641 ; RRID:Addgene_67641)
