>Addgene plasmid #67641 | pJH001 | addgene partial sequence | sequence record 120918 | GPDpro-F 5'-CGGTAGGTATTGATTGTAATTCTG-3'
TCTACTTTTATAGTTAGTCTTTTTTTTAGTTTTAAAACACCAAGAACTTAGTTTCGAATAAACACACATA
AACAAACAAAAGATCTGATATGGATCGAATTAGATCTCGCCACCATGGACAAGAAGTATTCTATCGGACT
GGACATCGGGACTAATAGCGTCGGGTGGGCCGTGATCACTGACGAGTACAAGGTGCCCTCTAAGAAGTTC
AAGGTGCTCGGGAACACCGACCGGCATTCCATCAAGAAAAATCTGATCGGAGCTCTCCTCTTTGATTCAG
GGGAGACCGCTGAAGCAACCCGCCTCAAGCGGACTGCTAGACGGCGGTACACCAGGAGGAAGAACCGGAT
TTGTTACCTTCAAGAGATATTCTCCAACGAAATGGCAAAGGTCGACGACAGCTTCTTCCATAGGCTGGAA
GAATCATTCCTCGTGGAAGAGGATAAGAAGCATGAACGGCATCCCATCTTCGGTAATATCGTCGACGAGG
TGGCCTATCACGAGAAATACCCAACCATCTACCATCTTCGCAAAAAGCTGGTGGACTCAACCGACAAGGC
AGACCTCCGGCTTATCTACCTGGCCCTGGCCCACATGATCAAGTTCAGAGGCCACTTCCTGATCGAGGGC
GACCTCAATCCTGACAATAGCGATGTGGATAAACTGTTCATCCAGCTGGTGCAGACTTACAACCAGCTCT
TTGAAGAGAACCCCATCAATGCAAGCGGAGTCGATGCCAAGGCCATTCTGTCAGCCCGGCTGTCAAAGAG
CCGCA
