>Addgene plasmid #67641 | pJH001 | addgene partial sequence | sequence record 120919 | pHybLex_rev 5'-GAGTCACTTTAAAATTTGTATACAC-3'
TAAATCATAAGAAATTCGCCTCGAGAGTCTAGGATCCGGAACTACCTACCTTGCGCTTTTTCTTGGGAGC
TCCCTCATCCCCTCCGAGCTGTGAGAGGTCAATCCGAGTTTCGTAAAGTCCGGTGATGCTCTGGTGGATG
AGGGTGGCGTCCAGCACTTCTTTGGTGGAGGTATAGCGTTTCCGGTCGATGGTGGTGTCGAAGTACTTGA
ATGCGGCAGGGGCACCAAGATTGGTGAGGGTGAACAGGTGGATGATATTCTCAGCCTGCTCCCGAATTGG
TTTGTCTCTGTGCTTATTGTATGCGCTAAGGACTTTATCGAGGTTGGCATCAGCGAGAATGACGCGTTTA
GAAAACTCGGAAATCTGCTCAATGATCTCGTCCAGATAATGCTTATGCTGCTCCACAAACAGTTGCTTTT
GCTCGTTGTCCTCGGGGCTCCCCTTCAGCTTCTCGTAATGGCTTGCAAGGTAGAGGAAATTCACGTACTT
GGAGGGGAGAGCCAGCTCATTACCCTTCTGAAGTTCGCCAGCGGAGGCGAGCATCCGCTTCCGCCCATTC
TCCAGTTCGAACAGGCTATACTTTGGGAGCTTGATGATAAGGTCCTTCTTGACTTCCTTGTAACCTTTGG
CTTCGAGAAAGTCAATTGGGTTCTTCTCGAAGGAGCTGCGCTCCATAATGGTGATACCCAGCAGTTCCTT
CACGCTCTTGAGCTTCTTAGACTTTCC
